Addgene plasmid #172199: RepX_pET28a(+)
Purpose: Expresses 6xHis-tagged RepX in E. coli BL21(DE3), kanamycin resistance, optimal growth at 20 degrees.
Depositing lab: Taekjip Ha. Depositing organization: Johns Hopkins University and School of Medicine. Publication: Protein structure. Engineering of a superhelicase through conformational control. Arslan S, Khafizov R, Thomas CD, Chemla YR, Ha T. Science. 2015 Apr 17;348(6232):344-7. doi: 10.1126/science.aaa0445. PubMed 25883358.
Backbone
  Vector backbone: pET28a(+)
  Backbone size w/o insert (bp): 5369
  Vector type: Bacterial Expression
Growth in bacteria
  Bacterial resistance: Kanamycin, 50 μg/mL
  Growth temperature: Room Temperature
  Growth strain: BL21(DE3)
  Growth instructions: Use BL21(DE3) cell line for the protein overexpression
  Copy number: High Copy
Gene/Insert
  Gene/Insert name: RepX superhelicase
  Species: E. coli
  Insert size (bp): 2070
  Mutation: C18L, C43S, C167V, S400C, C612A
  Tag / fusion protein: 6xHis tag (N terminal on insert)
Resource information
  A portion of this plasmid was derived from a plasmid made by: Sinan Arslan, a former graduate student in Taekjip Ha lab.
Terms and licenses: Academic/Nonprofit Terms; Industry Terms: Not Available to Industry
Depositor comments: Please see https://pubmed.ncbi.nlm.nih.gov/33657402/ for additional information
How to cite: RepX_pET28a(+) was a gift from Taekjip Ha (Addgene plasmid # 172199 ; http://n2t.net/addgene:172199 ; RRID:Addgene_172199)
