[The description below was written by a language model from this plasmid's Addgene catalogue record and pLannotate feature annotations shown in this document.]
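Description:
RepX_pET28a(+) is a bacterial expression plasmid built on the pET28a(+) backbone for producing an engineered variant of the E. coli Rep helicase in BL21(DE3) cells. The sequenced plasmid is about 7.3 kb. It is maintained through a ColE1/pMB1-type origin accompanied by the bom site and the rop gene, and is selected with kanamycin via the aph(3')-Ia resistance gene. An f1 origin is also present, along with short tetracycline-resistance gene remnants that are carried over from the backbone and are not functional markers. The catalogue lists the plasmid as high copy, although rop normally moderates copy number.

The insert, roughly 2.07 kb, encodes Rep carrying the substitutions C18L, C43S, C167V, S400C and C612A. This pattern removes native cysteines and introduces a new one at position 400. The associated publication concerns engineering a "superhelicase" through conformational control, but the record itself does not spell out how the introduced cysteine is used. Expression is driven by the T7 promoter with an adjacent lac operator and the T7 gene 10 ribosome binding site, and ends at the T7 terminator. The plasmid-borne lacI gene supplies repressor, so transcription by the T7 RNA polymerase of the DE3 host is held off until induction with IPTG. The coding sequence is preceded by an N-terminal 6xHis tag and a thrombin cleavage site for affinity purification and optional tag removal. A second His-tag sequence from the vector is annotated downstream of the gene, but the record lists only the N-terminal tag, so it is unclear whether the downstream one is translated. The plasmid is intended for overexpression and purification of RepX protein.
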