Features (pLannotate 1.2.2; 21 found; start..end, strand, type, name):
      1..19      +  promoter       T7 promoter: promoter for bacteriophage T7 RNA polymerase
     20..44      +  protein_bind   lac operator: The lac repressor binds to the lac operator to inhibit transcription in E. coli. This inhibition can be relieved by adding lactose or isopropyl-β-D-thiogalactopyranoside (IPTG). lac repressor encoded by lacI
     59..81      +  RBS            RBS: efficient ribosome binding site from bacteriophage T7 gene 10 (Olins and Rangwala, 1989)
    100..116     +  CDS            capTEV™ (fragment): composite tag for in vivo biotinylation, TEV protease cleavage, and 6xHis tagging
    127..144     +  CDS            thrombin site: thrombin recognition and cleavage site
    148..2166    +  CDS            rep: REP_ECOLI - Experimental evidence at protein level: Swiss-Prot protein existence level 1. Rep helicase is a single-stranded DNA-dependent ATPase involved in DNA replication; it can initiate unwinding at a nick in the DNA. It binds to the single-stranded DNA and acts in a progressive fashion along the DNA in the 3' to 5' direction. From Escherichia coli (strain K12).
   2176..2193    +  CDS            9xHis (fragment): 9xHis affinity tag
   2203..2252    +  CDS            SET1 (fragment): solubility-enhancement tag derived from T7 phage gene 10B
   2260..2307    +  terminator     T7 terminator: transcription terminator for bacteriophage T7 RNA polymerase
   2344..2772    +  rep_origin     f1 ori (sequence partly withheld): f1 bacteriophage origin of replication; arrow indicates direction of (+) strand synthesis
   2825..2882    +  promoter       AmpR promoter (fragment): bla
   2891..3706    -  CDS            KanR: aminoglycoside phosphotransferase; aph(3')-Ia; confers resistance to kanamycin in bacteria or G418 (Geneticin®) in eukaryotes
   3828..4416    +  rep_origin     ori: high-copy-number ColE1/pMB1/pBR322/pUC origin of replication
   4602..4741    -  misc_feature   bom: basis of mobility region from pBR322
   4843..5034    -  CDS            rop: Rop protein, which maintains plasmids at low copy number; rop
   5051..5431    +  CDS            YPB1_ECOLX: Protein predicted: Swiss-Prot protein existence level 4. From Escherichia coli.
   5503..5794    -  CDS            TcR (fragment): tetracycline efflux protein; tet; confers resistance to tetracycline
   5809..5830    -  protein_bind   CAP binding site: CAP binding activates transcription in the presence of cAMP. E. coli catabolite activator protein
   5843..6925    -  CDS            lacI: lac repressor; lacI; The lac repressor binds to the lac operator to inhibit transcription in E. coli. This inhibition can be relieved by adding lactose or isopropyl-β-D-thiogalactopyranoside (IPTG).
   6926..7003    -  promoter       lacI promoter: lacI
   7011..7290    -  CDS            TcR (fragment): tetracycline efflux protein; tet; confers resistance to tetracycline
>Addgene plasmid #172199 | RepX_pET28a(+) | addgene full sequence | sequence record 356977 | Addgene NGS Result
TAATACGACTCACTATAGGGGAATTGTGAGCGGATAACAATTCCCCTCTAGAAATAATTTTGTTTAACTT
TAAGAAGGAGATATACCATGGGCAGCAGCCATCATCATCATCATCACAGCAGCGGCCTGGTGCCGCGCGG
CAGCCATATGCGTCTAAACCCCGGCCAACAACAAGCTGTCGAATTCGTTACCGGCCCCTTGCTGGTGCTG
GCGGGCGCGGGTTCCGGTAAAACTCGTGTTATCACCAATAAAATCGCCCATCTGATCCGCGGTAGCGGGT
ACCAGGCGCGGCACATTGCGGCGGTGACCTTTACTAATAAAGCAGCGCGCGAGATGAAAGAGCGTGTAGG
GCAGACGCTGGGGCGCAAAGAGGCGCGTGGGCTGATGATCTCCACTTTCCATACGTTGGGGCTGGATATC
ATCAAACGCGAGTATGCGGCGCTTGGGATGAAAGCGAACTTCTCGTTGTTTGACGATACCGATCAGCTTG
CTTTGCTTAAAGAGTTGACCGAGGGGCTGATTGAAGATGACAAAGTTCTCCTGCAACAACTGATTTCGAC
CATCTCTAACTGGAAGAATGATCTCAAAACACCGTCCCAGGCGGCAGCAAGTGCGATTGGCGAGCGGGAC
CGTATTTTTGCCCATGTTTATGGGCTGTATGATGCACACCTGAAAGCCTGTAACGTTCTCGACTTCGATG
ATCTGATTTTATTGCCGACGTTGCTGCTGCAACGCAATGAAGAAGTCCGCAAGCGCTGGCAGAACAAAAT
TCGCTATCTGCTGGTGGATGAGTATCAGGACACCAACACCAGCCAGTATGAGCTGGTGAAACTGCTGGTG
GGCAGCCGCGCGCGCTTTACCGTGGTGGGTGACGATGACCAGTCGATCTACTCCTGGCGCGGTGCACGTC
CGCAAAACCTGGTGCTGCTGAGTCAGGATTTTCCGGCGCTGAAGGTGATTAAGCTTGAGCAGAACTATCG
CTCTTCCGGGCGTATTCTGAAAGCGGCGAACATCCTGATCGCCAATAACCCGCACGTCTTTGAAAAGCGT
CTGTTCTCCGAACTGGGTTATGGCGCGGAGCTAAAAGTATTAAGCGCGAATAACGAAGAACATGAGGCTG
AGCGCGTTACTGGCGAGCTGATCGCCCATCACTTCGTCAATAAAACGCAGTACAAAGATTACGCCATTCT
TTATCGCGGTAACCATCAGTCGCGGGTGTTTGAAAAATTCCTGATGCAAAACCGCATCCCGTACAAAATA
TCTGGTGGTACGTCGTTTTTCTCTCGTCCTGAAATCAAGGACTTGCTGGCTTATCTGCGCGTGCTGACTA
ACCCGGACGATGACTGCGCATTTCTGCGTATCGTTAACACGCCGAAGCGAGAGATTGGCCCGGCTACGCT
GAAAAAGCTGGGTGAGTGGGCGATGACGCGCAATAAAAGCATGTTTACCGCCAGCTTTGATATGGGCCTG
AGTCAGACGCTTAGCGGACGTGGTTATGAAGCATTGACCCGCTTCACTCACTGGTTGGCAGAAATCCAGC
GTCTGGCGGAGCGGGAGCCGATTGCCGCGGTGCGTGATCTGATCCATGGCATGGATTATGAATCCTGGCT
GTACGAAACATCGCCCAGCCCGAAAGCCGCCGAAATGCGCATGAAGAACGTCAACCAACTGTTTAGCTGG
ATGACGGAGATGCTGGAAGGCAGTGAACTGGATGAGCCGATGACGCTCACCCAGGTGGTGACGCGCTTTA
CTTTGCGCGACATGATGGAGCGTGGTGAGAGTGAAGAAGAGCTGGATCAGGTGCAACTGATGACTCTCCA
CGCGTCGAAAGGGCTGGAGTTTCCTTATGTCTACATGGTCGGTATGGAAGAAGGGTTTTTGCCGCACCAG
AGCAGCATCGATGAAGATAATATCGATGAGGAGCGGCGGCTGGCCTATGTCGGCATTACCCGCGCCCAGA
AGGAATTGACCTTTACGCTGGCTAAAGAACGCCGTCAGTACGGCGAACTGGTGCGCCCGGAGCCGAGCCG
CTTTTTGCTGGAGCTGCCGCAGGATGATCTGATTTGGGAACAGGAGCGCAAAGTGGTCAGCGCCGAAGAA
CGGATGCAGAAAGGGCAAAGCCATCTGGCGAATCTGAAAGCGATGATGGCGGCAAAACGAGGGAAATAAC
TCGAGCACCACCACCACCACCACTGAGATCCGGCTGCTAACAAAGCCCGAAAGGAAGCTGAGTTGGCTGC
TGCCACCGCTGAGCAATAACTAGCATAACCCCTTGGGGCCTCTAAACGGGTCTTGAGGGGTTTTTTGCTG
AAAGGAGGAACTATATCCGGATTGGCGAATGGG
[124 nt withheld, positions 2344-2467]
C
[91 nt withheld, positions 2469-2559]
A
[49 nt withheld, positions 2561-2609]
CCTTTGACGTTGGAGTCCACGTTCTTT
[37 nt withheld, positions 2637-2673]
ACCCTATCTCGGTCTATTCTTTTGATTTATAAGGGATTTTGCCGATTTCGGCCTATTGGTTAAAAAATGA
GCTGATTTAACAAAAATTTAACGCGAATTTTAACAAAATATTAACGCTTACAATTTAGGTGGCACTTTTC
GGGGAAATGTGCGCGGAACCCCTATTTGTTTATTTTTCTAAATACATTCAAATATGTATCCGCTCATGAA
TTAATTCTTAGAAAAACTCATCGAGCATCAAATGAAACTGCAATTTATTCATATCAGGATTATCAATACC
ATATTTTTGAAAAAGCCGTTTCTGTAATGAAGGAGAAAACTCACCGAGGCAGTTCCATAGGATGGCAAGA
TCCTGGTATCGGTCTGCGATTCCGACTCGTCCAACATCAATACAACCTATTAATTTCCCCTCGTCAAAAA
TAAGGTTATCAAGTGAGAAATCACCATGAGTGACGACTGAATCCGGTGAGAATGGCAAAAGTTTATGCAT
TTCTTTCCAGACTTGTTCAACAGGCCAGCCATTACGCTCGTCATCAAAATCACTCGCATCAACCAAACCG
TTATTCATTCGTGATTGCGCCTGAGCGAGACGAAATACGCGATCGCTGTTAAAAGGACAATTACAAACAG
GAATCGAATGCAACCGGCGCAGGAACACTGCCAGCGCATCAACAATATTTTCACCTGAATCAGGATATTC
TTCTAATACCTGGAATGCTGTTTTCCCGGGGATCGCAGTGGTGAGTAACCATGCATCATCAGGAGTACGG
ATAAAATGCTTGATGGTCGGAAGAGGCATAAATTCCGTCAGCCAGTTTAGTCTGACCATCTCATCTGTAA
CATCATTGGCAACGCTACCTTTGCCATGTTTCAGAAACAACTCTGGCGCATCGGGCTTCCCATACAATCG
ATAGATTGTCGCACCTGATTGCCCGACATTATCGCGAGCCCATTTATACCCATATAAATCAGCATCCATG
TTGGAATTTAATCGCGGCCTAGAGCAAGACGTTTCCCGTTGAATATGGCTCATAACACCCCTTGTATTAC
TGTTTATGTAAGCAGACAGTTTTATTGTTCATGACCAAAATCCCTTAACGTGAGTTTTCGTTCCACTGAG
CGTCAGACCCCGTAGAAAAGATCAAAGGATCTTCTTGAGATCCTTTTTTTCTGCGCGTAATCTGCTGCTT
GCAAACAAAAAAACCACCGCTACCAGCGGTGGTTTGTTTGCCGGATCAAGAGCTACCAACTCTTTTTCCG
AAGGTAACTGGCTTCAGCAGAGCGCAGATACCAAATACTGTCCTTCTAGTGTAGCCGTAGTTAGGCCACC
ACTTCAAGAACTCTGTAGCACCGCCTACATACCTCGCTCTGCTAATCCTGTTACCAGTGGCTGCTGCCAG
TGGCGATAAGTCGTGTCTTACCGGGTTGGACTCAAGACGATAGTTACCGGATAAGGCGCAGCGGTCGGGC
TGAACGGGGGGTTCGTGCACACAGCCCAGCTTGGAGCGAACGACCTACACCGAACTGAGATACCTACAGC
GTGAGCTATGAGAAAGCGCCACGCTTCCCGAAGGGAGAAAGGCGGACAGGTATCCGGTAAGCGGCAGGGT
CGGAACAGGAGAGCGCACGAGGGAGCTTCCAGGGGGAAACGCCTGGTATCTTTATAGTCCTGTCGGGTTT
CGCCACCTCTGACTTGAGCGTCGATTTTTGTGATGCTCGTCAGGGGGGCGGAGCCTATGGAAAAACGCCA
GCAACGCGGCCTTTTTACGGTTCCTGGCCTTTTGCTGGCCTTTTGCTCACATGTTCTTTCCTGCGTTATC
CCCTGATTCTGTGGATAACCGTATTACCGCCTTTGAGTGAGCTGATACCGCTCGCCGCAGCCGAACGACC
GAGCGCAGCGAGTCAGTGAGCGAGGAAGCGGAAGAGCGCCTGATGCGGTATTTTCTCCTTACGCATCTGT
GCGGTATTTCACACCGCAATGGTGCACTCTCAGTACAATCTGCTCTGATGCCGCATAGTTAAGCCAGTAT
ACACTCCGCTATCGCTACGTGACTGGGTCATGGCTGCGCCCCGACACCCGCCAACACCCGCTGACGCGCC
CTGACGGGCTTGTCTGCTCCCGGCATCCGCTTACAGACAAGCTGTGACCGTCTCCGGGAGCTGCATGTGT
CAGAGGTTTTCACCGTCATCACCGAAACGCGCGAGGCAGCTGCGGTAAAGCTCATCAGCGTGGTCGTGAA
GCGATTCACAGATGTCTGCCTGTTCATCCGCGTCCAGCTCGTTGAGTTTCTCCAGAAGCGTTAATGTCTG
GCTTCTGATAAAGCGGGCCATGTTAAGGGCGGTTTTTTCCTGTTTGGTCACTGATGCCTCCGTGTAAGGG
GGATTTCTGTTCATGGGGGTAATGATACCGATGAAACGAGAGAGGATGCTCACGATACGGGTTACTGATG
ATGAACATGCCCGGTTACTGGAACGTTGTGAGGGTAAACAACTGGCGGTATGGATGCGGCGGGACCAGAG
AAAAATCACTCAGGGTCAATGCCAGCGCTTCGTTAATACAGATGTAGGTGTTCCACAGGGTAGCCAGCAG
CATCCTGCGATGCAGATCCGGAACATAATGGTGCAGGGCGCTGACTTCCGCGTTTCCAGACTTTACGAAA
CACGGAAACCGAAGACCATTCATGTTGTTGCTCAGGTCGCAGACGTTTTGCAGCAGCAGTCGCTTCACGT
TCGCTCGCGTATCGGTGATTCATTCTGCTAACCAGTAAGGCAACCCCGCCAGCCTAGCCGGGTCCTCAAC
GACAGGAGCACGATCATGCGCACCCGTGGGGCCGCCATGCCGGCGATAATGGCCTGCTTCTCGCCGAAAC
GTTTGGTGGCGGGACCAGTGACGAAGGCTTGAGCGAGGGCGTGCAAGATTCCGAATACCGCAAGCGACAG
GCCGATCATCGTCGCGCTCCAGCGAAAGCGGTCCTCGCCGAAAATGACCCAGAGCGCTGCCGGCACCTGT
CCTACGAGTTGCATGATAAAGAAGACAGTCATAAGTGCGGCGACGATAGTCATGCCCCGCGCCCACCGGA
AGGAGCTGACTGGGTTGAAGGCTCTCAAGGGCATCGGTCGAGATCCCGGTGCCTAATGAGTGAGCTAACT
TACATTAATTGCGTTGCGCTCACTGCCCGCTTTCCAGTCGGGAAACCTGTCGTGCCAGCTGCATTAATGA
ATCGGCCAACGCGCGGGGAGAGGCGGTTTGCGTATTGGGCGCCAGGGTGGTTTTTCTTTTCACCAGTGAG
ACGGGCAACAGCTGATTGCCCTTCACCGCCTGGCCCTGAGAGAGTTGCAGCAAGCGGTCCACGCTGGTTT
GCCCCAGCAGGCGAAAATCCTGTTTGATGGTGGTTAACGGCGGGATATAACATGAGCTGTCTTCGGTATC
GTCGTATCCCACTACCGAGATATCCGCACCAACGCGCAGCCCGGACTCGGTAATGGCGCGCATTGCGCCC
AGCGCCATCTGATCGTTGGCAACCAGCATCGCAGTGGGAACGATGCCCTCATTCAGCATTTGCATGGTTT
GTTGAAAACCGGACATGGCACTCCAGTCGCCTTCCCGTTCCGCTATCGGCTGAATTTGATTGCGAGTGAG
ATATTTATGCCAGCCAGCCAGACGCAGACGCGCCGAGACAGAACTTAATGGGCCCGCTAACAGCGCGATT
TGCTGGTGACCCAATGCGACCAGATGCTCCACGCCCAGTCGCGTACCGTCTTCATGGGAGAAAATAATAC
TGTTGATGGGTGTCTGGTCAGAGACATCAAGAAATAACGCCGGAACATTAGTGCAGGCAGCTTCCACAGC
AATGGCATCCTGGTCATCCAGCGGATAGTTAATGATCAGCCCACTGACGCGTTGCGCGAGAAGATTGTGC
ACCGCCGCTTTACAGGCTTCGACGCCGCTTCGTTCTACCATCGACACCACCACGCTGGCACCCAGTTGAT
CGGCGCGAGATTTAATCGCCGCGACAATTTGCGACGGCGCGTGCAGGGCCAGACTGGAGGTGGCAACGCC
AATCAGCAACGACTGTTTGCCCGCCAGTTGTTGTGCCACGCGGTTGGGAATGTAATTCAGCTCCGCCATC
GCCGCTTCCACTTTTTCCCGCGTTTTCGCAGAAACGTGGCTGGCCTGGTTCACCACGCGGGAAACGGTCT
GATAAGAGACACCGGCATACTCTGCGACATCGTATAACGTTACTGGTTTCACATTCACCACCCTGAATTG
ACTCTCTTCCGGGCGCTATCATGCCATACCGCGAAAGGTTTTGCGCCATTCGATGGTGTCCGGGATCTCG
ACGCTCTCCCTTATGCGACTCCTGCATTAGGAAGCAGCCCAGTAGTAGGTTGAGGCCGTTGAGCACCGCC
GCCGCAAGGAATGGTGCATGCAAGGAGATGGCGCCCAACAGTCCCCCGGCCACGGGGCCTGCCACCATAC
CCACGCCGAAACAAGCGCTCATGAGCCCGAAGTGGCGAGCCCGATCTTCCCCATCGGTGATGTCGGCGAT
ATAGGCGCCAGCAACCGCACCTGTGGCGCCGGTGATGCCGGCCACGATGCGTCCGGCGTAGAGGATCGAG
ATCTCGATCCCGCGAAAT
