>Addgene plasmid #172199 | RepX_pET28a(+) | depositor partial sequence | sequence record 333925 | 6xHis-tagged RepX sequence in pET28a(+)
ATGCGTCTAAACCCCGGCCAACAACAAGCTGTCGAATTCGTTACCGGCCCCTTGCTGGTGCTGGCGGGCG
CGGGTTCCGGTAAAACTCGTGTTATCACCAATAAAATCGCCCATCTGATCCGCGGTAGCGGGTACCAGGC
GCGGCACATTGCGGCGGTGACCTTTACTAATAAAGCAGCGCGCGAGATGAAAGAGCGTGTAGGGCAGACG
CTGGGGCGCAAAGAGGCGCGTGGGCTGATGATCTCCACTTTCCATACGTTGGGGCTGGATATCATCAAAC
GCGAGTATGCGGCGCTTGGGATGAAAGCGAACTTCTCGTTGTTTGACGATACCGATCAGCTTGCTTTGCT
TAAAGAGTTGACCGAGGGGCTGATTGAAGATGACAAAGTTCTCCTGCAACAACTGATTTCGACCATCTCT
AACTGGAAGAATGATCTCAAAACACCGTCCCAGGCGGCAGCAAGTGCGATTGGCGAGCGGGACCGTATTT
TTGCCCATGTTTATGGGCTGTATGATGCACACCTGAAAGCCTGTAACGTTCTCGACTTCGATGATCTGAT
TTTATTGCCGACGTTGCTGCTGCAACGCAATGAAGAAGTCCGCAAGCGCTGGCAGAACAAAATTCGCTAT
CTGCTGGTGGATGAGTATCAGGACACCAACACCAGCCAGTATGAGCTGGTGAAACTGCTGGTGGGCAGCC
GCGCGCGCTTTACCGTGGTGGGTGACGATGACCAGTCGATCTACTCCTGGCGCGGTGCACGTCCGCAAAA
CCTGGTGCTGCTGAGTCAGGATTTTCCGGCGCTGAAGGTGATTAAGCTTGAGCAGAACTATCGCTCTTCC
GGGCGTATTCTGAAAGCGGCGAACATCCTGATCGCCAATAACCCGCACGTCTTTGAAAAGCGTCTGTTCT
CCGAACTGGGTTATGGCGCGGAGCTAAAAGTATTAAGCGCGAATAACGAAGAACATGAGGCTGAGCGCGT
TACTGGCGAGCTGATCGCCCATCACTTCGTCAATAAAACGCAGTACAAAGATTACGCCATTCTTTATCGC
GGTAACCATCAGTCGCGGGTGTTTGAAAAATTCCTGATGCAAAACCGCATCCCGTACAAAATATCTGGTG
GTACGTCGTTTTTCTCTCGTCCTGAAATCAAGGACTTGCTGGCTTATCTGCGCGTGCTGACTAACCCGGA
CGATGACTGCGCATTTCTGCGTATCGTTAACACGCCGAAGCGAGAGATTGGCCCGGCTACGCTGAAAAAG
CTGGGTGAGTGGGCGATGACGCGCAATAAAAGCATGTTTACCGCCAGCTTTGATATGGGCCTGAGTCAGA
CGCTTAGCGGACGTGGTTATGAAGCATTGACCCGCTTCACTCACTGGTTGGCAGAAATCCAGCGTCTGGC
GGAGCGGGAGCCGATTGCCGCGGTGCGTGATCTGATCCATGGCATGGATTATGAATCCTGGCTGTACGAA
ACATCGCCCAGCCCGAAAGCCGCCGAAATGCGCATGAAGAACGTCAACCAACTGTTTAGCTGGATGACGG
AGATGCTGGAAGGCAGTGAACTGGATGAGCCGATGACGCTCACCCAGGTGGTGACGCGCTTTACTTTGCG
CGACATGATGGAGCGTGGTGAGAGTGAAGAAGAGCTGGATCAGGTGCAACTGATGACTCTCCACGCGTCG
AAAGGGCTGGAGTTTCCTTATGTCTACATGGTCGGTATGGAAGAAGGGTTTTTGCCGCACCAGAGCAGCA
TCGATGAAGATAATATCGATGAGGAGCGGCGGCTGGCCTATGTCGGCATTACCCGCGCCCAGAAGGAATT
GACCTTTACGCTGGCTAAAGAACGCCGTCAGTACGGCGAACTGGTGCGCCCGGAGCCGAGCCGCTTTTTG
CTGGAGCTGCCGCAGGATGATCTGATTTGGGAACAGGAGCGCAAAGTGGTCAGCGCCGAAGAACGGATGC
AGAAAGGGCAAAGCCATCTGGCGAATCTGAAAGCGATGATGGCGGCAAAACGAGGGAAATAA
